Addgene plasmid #223122: pCMV-T7-ABE8e-SpCas9(MWKYQA)-P2A-EGFP (AHK503)
Purpose: pCMV and pT7 Human expression plasmid for ABE8e using SpCas9 enzyme with MWKYQA amino acids at positions 1135,1136,1218,1219,1335,T1337 with C-term BPNLS-P2A-EGFP
Depositing lab: Benjamin Kleinstiver. Depositing organization: Massachusetts General Hospital. Publication: Custom CRISPR-Cas9 PAM variants via scalable engineering and machine learning. Silverstein RA, Kim N, Kroell AS, Walton RT, Delano J, Butcher RM, Pacesa M, Smith BK, Christie KA, Ha LL, Meis RJ, Clark AB, Spinner AD, Lazzarotto CR, Li Y, Matsubara A, Urbina EO, Dahl GA, Correia BE, Marks DS, Tsai SQ, Pinello L, De Ravin SS, Liu Q, Kleinstiver BP. Nature. 2025 Apr 22. doi: 10.1038/s41586-025-09021-y. PubMed 40262634.
Backbone
  Vector backbone: pCMV_ABEmax_P2A_GFP
  Backbone manufacturer: David Liu, Addgene plasmid #112101
  Vector type: Mammalian Expression, CRISPR
Growth in bacteria
  Bacterial resistance: Ampicillin, 100 μg/mL
  Growth temperature: 37°C
  Growth strain: DH5alpha
  Copy number: High Copy
Gene/Insert
  Gene/Insert name: human codon optimized TadA8e-SpCas9(MWKYQA)-P2A-EGFP (alt names: AHK503; ABE8e-SpCas9(MWKYQA))
  Species: Synthetic
  Mutation: TadA8e mutations; nSpCas9(D10A/MWKYQA)=D1135M, S1136W, G1218K, E1219Y, R1335Q, T1337A
  Promoter: CMV and T7
  Tag / fusion protein: BPNLS-TadA8e (N terminal on insert); BPNLS-P2A-EGFP (C terminal on insert)
  Cloning method: Gibson Cloning
  Sequencing primers: 5′ oBK6928-CCAAGTCTCCACCCCATTGACG; 3′ oBK219-GGGAGTGGCACCTTCCAGGGTC
Terms and licenses: Academic/Nonprofit Terms; Industry Terms: Not Available to Industry
How to cite: pCMV-T7-ABE8e-SpCas9(MWKYQA)-P2A-EGFP (AHK503) was a gift from Benjamin Kleinstiver (Addgene plasmid # 223122 ; http://n2t.net/addgene:223122 ; RRID:Addgene_223122)
