[The description below was written by a language model from this plasmid's Addgene catalogue record and pLannotate feature annotations shown in this document.]
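Description:
pCMV-T7-ABE8e-SpCas9(MWKYQA)-P2A-EGFP (AHK503) is a roughly 9 kb mammalian expression and CRISPR plasmid encoding an adenine base editor built on an engineered SpCas9 PAM variant. It derives from the pCMV_ABEmax_P2A_GFP backbone and is maintained in E. coli at high copy through a ColE1/pUC-type origin, with ampicillin selection provided by the β-lactamase gene and its own promoter. Short remnants of lac regulatory elements, an SV40 promoter, a multiple cloning site and the pBR322 bom region are also annotated, but these are backbone leftovers rather than functional parts of the payload.

The single open reading frame is human codon optimized and synthetic. It begins with an N-terminal bipartite NLS and the evolved TadA8e deoxyadenosine deaminase (annotated by similarity to E. coli tadA). TadA8e is fused to an SpCas9 D10A nickase carrying D1135M, S1136W, G1218K, E1219Y, R1335Q and T1337A, the "MWKYQA" residues at PAM-interacting positions. The automated annotation labels the Cas9 region as split dCas9/Cas9 halves, but the catalogue fields describe it as one continuous nickase. A C-terminal BPNLS follows, then a P2A self-cleaving peptide and EGFP, so transfected cells produce a separate green fluorescent marker in step with the editor. The bGH polyadenylation signal terminates the transcript.

The CMV enhancer/promoter drives expression in human cells, while the T7 promoter just downstream of it permits in vitro transcription of editor mRNA. No guide RNA cassette is annotated, so a guide would have to be supplied separately. The plasmid belongs to a study that generated custom Cas9 PAM variants through scalable engineering and machine learning. It is suited to testing A•T-to-G•C base editing with this variant, although the record does not state the variant's PAM preference.
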