Features (pLannotate 1.2.2; 18 found; start..end, strand, type, name):
    163..542     +  enhancer       CMV enhancer: human cytomegalovirus immediate early enhancer
    543..746     +  promoter       CMV promoter: human cytomegalovirus (CMV) immediate early promoter
    788..806     +  promoter       T7 promoter: promoter for bacteriophage T7 RNA polymerase
    877..1368    +  CDS            tadA: TADA_ECOLI - Also known as yfhC. Experimental evidence at protein level: Swiss-Prot protein existence level 1. Catalyzes the deamination of adenosine to inosine at the wobble position 34 of tRNA(Arg2). Essential for cell viability. From Escherichia coli (strain K12).
   1471..3072    +  CDS            dCas9(N): N-terminal portion of catalytically inactive Streptococcus pyogenes dCas9 carrying the D10A mutation (Zetsche et al., 2015)
   3073..5567    +  CDS            Cas9(C) (fragment): C-terminal portion of Streptococcus pyogenes Cas9 (Zetsche et al., 2015)
   5701..6417    +  CDS            EGFP: EGFP is a basic (constitutively fluorescent) green fluorescent protein published in 1996, derived from Aequorea victoria. It is reported to be a rapidly-maturing weak dimer with moderate acid sensitivity.
   6505..6729    +  polyA_signal   bGH poly(A) signal: bovine growth hormone polyadenylation signal
   6733..6754    +  promoter       SV40 promoter (fragment): SV40 enhancer and early promoter
   6759..6775    +  misc_feature   MCS (fragment): pBluescript multiple cloning site
   6824..6840    -  protein_bind   lac operator: The lac repressor binds to the lac operator to inhibit transcription in E. coli. This inhibition can be relieved by adding lactose or isopropyl-β-D-thiogalactopyranoside (IPTG). lac repressor encoded by lacI
   6848..6878    -  promoter       lac promoter: promoter for the E. coli lac operon
   6893..6914    -  protein_bind   CAP binding site: CAP binding activates transcription in the presence of cAMP. E. coli catabolite activator protein
   6927..7019    -  CDS            lacI (fragment): lac repressor; lacI; The lac repressor binds to the lac operator to inhibit transcription in E. coli. This inhibition can be relieved by adding lactose or isopropyl-β-D-thiogalactopyranoside (IPTG).
   7202..7790    -  rep_origin     ori: high-copy-number ColE1/pMB1/pBR322/pUC origin of replication
   7961..8821    -  CDS            AmpR: β-lactamase; bla; confers resistance to ampicillin, carbenicillin, and related antibiotics
   8822..8926    -  promoter       AmpR promoter: bla
   8997..8       -  misc_feature   bom (fragment) (across the origin): basis of mobility region from pBR322
>Addgene plasmid #223122 | pCMV-T7-ABE8e-SpCas9(MWKYQA)-P2A-EGFP (AHK503) | addgene full sequence | sequence record 447642 | Addgene NGS Result
GCCAGTATCTGCTCCCTGCTTGTGTGTTGGAGGTCGCTGAGTAGTGCGCGAGCAAAATTTAAGCTACAAC
AAGGCAAGGCTTGACCGACAATTGCATGAAGAATCTGCTTAGGGTTAGGCGTTTTGCGCTGCTTCGCGAT
GTACGGGCCAGATATACGCGTTGACATTGATTATTGACTAGTTATTAATAGTAATCAATTACGGGGTCAT
TAGTTCATAGCCCATATATGGAGTTCCGCGTTACATAACTTACGGTAAATGGCCCGCCTGGCTGACCGCC
CAACGACCCCCGCCCATTGACGTCAATAATGACGTATGTTCCCATAGTAACGCCAATAGGGACTTTCCAT
TGACGTCAATGGGTGGAGTATTTACGGTAAACTGCCCACTTGGCAGTACATCAAGTGTATCATATGCCAA
GTACGCCCCCTATTGACGTCAATGACGGTAAATGGCCCGCCTGGCATTATGCCCAGTACATGACCTTATG
GGACTTTCCTACTTGGCAGTACATCTACGTATTAGTCATCGCTATTACCATGGTGATGCGGTTTTGGCAG
TACATCAATGGGCGTGGATAGCGGTTTGACTCACGGGGATTTCCAAGTCTCCACCCCATTGACGTCAATG
GGAGTTTGTTTTGGCACCAAAATCAACGGGACTTTCCAAAATGTCGTAACAACTCCGCCCCATTGACGCA
AATGGGCGGTAGGCGTGTACGGTGGGAGGTCTATATAAGCAGAGCTGGTTTAGTGAACCGTCAGATCCGC
TAGAGATCCGCGGCCGCTAATACGACTCACTATAGGGAGAGCCGCCACCATGAAACGGACAGCCGACGGA
AGCGAGTTCGAGTCACCAAAGAAGAAGCGGAAAGTCTCTGAGGTGGAGTTTTCCCACGAGTACTGGATGA
GACATGCCCTGACCCTGGCCAAGAGGGCACGCGATGAGAGGGAGGTGCCTGTGGGAGCCGTGCTGGTGCT
GAACAATAGAGTGATCGGCGAGGGCTGGAACAGAGCCATCGGCCTGCACGACCCAACAGCCCATGCCGAA
ATTATGGCCCTGAGACAGGGCGGCCTGGTCATGCAGAACTACAGACTGATTGACGCCACCCTGTACGTGA
CATTCGAGCCTTGCGTGATGTGCGCCGGCGCCATGATCCACTCTAGGATCGGCCGCGTGGTGTTTGGCGT
GAGGAACAGCAAAAGAGGCGCCGCAGGCTCCCTGATGAACGTGCTGAACTACCCCGGCATGAATCACCGC
GTCGAAATTACCGAGGGAATCCTGGCAGATGAATGTGCCGCCCTGCTGTGCGATTTCTACCGGATGCCTA
GACAGGTGTTCAATGCTCAGAAGAAGGCCCAGAGCTCCATCAACTCCGGAGGATCTAGCGGAGGCTCCTC
TGGCTCTGAGACACCTGGCACAAGCGAGAGCGCAACACCTGAAAGCAGCGGGGGCAGCAGCGGGGGGTCA
GACAAGAAGTACAGCATCGGCCTGGCCATCGGCACCAACTCTGTGGGCTGGGCCGTGATCACCGACGAGT
ACAAGGTGCCCAGCAAGAAATTCAAGGTGCTGGGCAACACCGACCGGCACAGCATCAAGAAGAACCTGAT
CGGAGCCCTGCTGTTCGACAGCGGCGAAACAGCCGAGGCCACCCGGCTGAAGAGAACCGCCAGAAGAAGA
TACACCAGACGGAAGAACCGGATCTGCTATCTGCAAGAGATCTTCAGCAACGAGATGGCCAAGGTGGACG
ACAGCTTCTTCCACAGACTGGAAGAGTCCTTCCTGGTGGAAGAGGATAAGAAGCACGAGCGGCACCCCAT
CTTCGGCAACATCGTGGACGAGGTGGCCTACCACGAGAAGTACCCCACCATCTACCACCTGAGAAAGAAA
CTGGTGGACAGCACCGACAAGGCCGACCTGCGGCTGATCTATCTGGCCCTGGCCCACATGATCAAGTTCC
GGGGCCACTTCCTGATCGAGGGCGACCTGAACCCCGACAACAGCGACGTGGACAAGCTGTTCATCCAGCT
GGTGCAGACCTACAACCAGCTGTTCGAGGAAAACCCCATCAACGCCAGCGGCGTGGACGCCAAGGCCATC
CTGTCTGCCAGACTGAGCAAGAGCAGACGGCTGGAAAATCTGATCGCCCAGCTGCCCGGCGAGAAGAAGA
ATGGCCTGTTCGGAAACCTGATTGCCCTGAGCCTGGGCCTGACCCCCAACTTCAAGAGCAACTTCGACCT
GGCCGAGGATGCCAAACTGCAGCTGAGCAAGGACACCTACGACGACGACCTGGACAACCTGCTGGCCCAG
ATCGGCGACCAGTACGCCGACCTGTTTCTGGCCGCCAAGAACCTGTCCGACGCCATCCTGCTGAGCGACA
TCCTGAGAGTGAACACCGAGATCACCAAGGCCCCCCTGAGCGCCTCTATGATCAAGAGATACGACGAGCA
CCACCAGGACCTGACCCTGCTGAAAGCTCTCGTGCGGCAGCAGCTGCCTGAGAAGTACAAAGAGATTTTC
TTCGACCAGAGCAAGAACGGCTACGCCGGCTACATTGACGGCGGAGCCAGCCAGGAAGAGTTCTACAAGT
TCATCAAGCCCATCCTGGAAAAGATGGACGGCACCGAGGAACTGCTCGTGAAGCTGAACAGAGAGGACCT
GCTGCGGAAGCAGCGGACCTTCGACAACGGCAGCATCCCCCACCAGATCCACCTGGGAGAGCTGCACGCC
ATTCTGCGGCGGCAGGAAGATTTTTACCCATTCCTGAAGGACAACCGGGAAAAGATCGAGAAGATCCTGA
CCTTCCGCATCCCCTACTACGTGGGCCCTCTGGCCAGGGGAAACAGCAGATTCGCCTGGATGACCAGAAA
GAGCGAGGAAACCATCACCCCCTGGAACTTCGAGGAAGTGGTGGACAAGGGCGCTTCCGCCCAGAGCTTC
ATCGAGCGGATGACCAACTTCGATAAGAACCTGCCCAACGAGAAGGTGCTGCCCAAGCACAGCCTGCTGT
ACGAGTACTTCACCGTGTATAACGAGCTGACCAAAGTGAAATACGTGACCGAGGGAATGAGAAAGCCCGC
CTTCCTGAGCGGCGAGCAGAAAAAGGCCATCGTGGACCTGCTGTTCAAGACCAACCGGAAAGTGACCGTG
AAGCAGCTGAAAGAGGACTACTTCAAGAAAATCGAGTGCTTCGACTCCGTGGAAATCTCCGGCGTGGAAG
ATCGGTTCAACGCCTCCCTGGGCACATACCACGATCTGCTGAAAATTATCAAGGACAAGGACTTCCTGGA
CAATGAGGAAAACGAGGACATTCTGGAAGATATCGTGCTGACCCTGACACTGTTTGAGGACAGAGAGATG
ATCGAGGAACGGCTGAAAACCTATGCCCACCTGTTCGACGACAAAGTGATGAAGCAGCTGAAGCGGCGGA
GATACACCGGCTGGGGCAGGCTGAGCCGGAAGCTGATCAACGGCATCCGGGACAAGCAGTCCGGCAAGAC
AATCCTGGATTTCCTGAAGTCCGACGGCTTCGCCAACAGAAACTTCATGCAGCTGATCCACGACGACAGC
CTGACCTTTAAAGAGGACATCCAGAAAGCCCAGGTGTCCGGCCAGGGCGATAGCCTGCACGAGCACATTG
CCAATCTGGCCGGCAGCCCCGCCATTAAGAAGGGCATCCTGCAGACAGTGAAGGTGGTGGACGAGCTCGT
GAAAGTGATGGGCCGGCACAAGCCCGAGAACATCGTGATCGAAATGGCCAGAGAGAACCAGACCACCCAG
AAGGGACAGAAGAACAGCCGCGAGAGAATGAAGCGGATCGAAGAGGGCATCAAAGAGCTGGGCAGCCAGA
TCCTGAAAGAACACCCCGTGGAAAACACCCAGCTGCAGAACGAGAAGCTGTACCTGTACTACCTGCAGAA
TGGGCGGGATATGTACGTGGACCAGGAACTGGACATCAACCGGCTGTCCGACTACGATGTGGACCATATC
GTGCCTCAGAGCTTTCTGAAGGACGACTCCATCGACAACAAGGTGCTGACCAGAAGCGACAAGAACCGGG
GCAAGAGCGACAACGTGCCCTCCGAAGAGGTCGTGAAGAAGATGAAGAACTACTGGCGGCAGCTGCTGAA
CGCCAAGCTGATTACCCAGAGAAAGTTCGACAATCTGACCAAGGCCGAGAGAGGCGGCCTGAGCGAACTG
GATAAGGCCGGCTTCATCAAGAGACAGCTGGTGGAAACCCGGCAGATCACAAAGCACGTGGCACAGATCC
TGGACTCCCGGATGAACACTAAGTACGACGAGAATGACAAGCTGATCCGGGAAGTGAAAGTGATCACCCT
GAAGTCCAAGCTGGTGTCCGATTTCCGGAAGGATTTCCAGTTTTACAAAGTGCGCGAGATCAACAACTAC
CACCACGCCCACGACGCCTACCTGAACGCCGTCGTGGGAACCGCCCTGATCAAAAAGTACCCTAAGCTGG
AAAGCGAGTTCGTGTACGGCGACTACAAGGTGTACGACGTGCGGAAGATGATCGCCAAGAGCGAGCAGGA
AATCGGCAAGGCTACCGCCAAGTACTTCTTCTACAGCAACATCATGAACTTTTTCAAGACCGAGATTACC
CTGGCCAACGGCGAGATCCGGAAGCGGCCTCTGATCGAGACAAACGGCGAAACCGGGGAGATCGTGTGGG
ATAAGGGCCGGGATTTTGCCACCGTGCGGAAAGTGCTGAGCATGCCCCAAGTGAATATCGTGAAAAAGAC
CGAGGTGCAGACAGGCGGCTTCAGCAAAGAGTCTATCCTGCCCAAGAGGAACAGCGATAAGCTGATCGCC
AGAAAGAAGGACTGGGACCCTAAGAAGTACGGCGGCTTCATGTGGCCCACCGTGGCCTATTCTGTGCTGG
TGGTGGCCAAAGTGGAAAAGGGCAAGTCCAAGAAACTGAAGAGTGTGAAAGAGCTGCTGGGGATCACCAT
CATGGAAAGAAGCAGCTTCGAGAAGAATCCCATCGACTTTCTGGAAGCCAAGGGCTACAAAGAAGTGAAA
AAGGACCTGATCATCAAGCTGCCTAAGTACTCCCTGTTCGAGCTGGAAAACGGCCGGAAGAGAATGCTGG
CCTCTGCCAAGTACCTGCAGAAGGGAAACGAACTGGCCCTGCCCTCCAAATATGTGAACTTCCTGTACCT
GGCCAGCCACTATGAGAAGCTGAAGGGCTCCCCCGAGGATAATGAGCAGAAACAGCTGTTTGTGGAACAG
CACAAGCACTACCTGGACGAGATCATCGAGCAGATCAGCGAGTTCTCCAAGAGAGTGATCCTGGCCGACG
CTAATCTGGACAAAGTGCTGTCCGCCTACAACAAGCACCGGGATAAGCCCATCAGAGAGCAGGCCGAGAA
TATCATCCACCTGTTTACCCTGACCAATCTGGGAGCCCCTGCCGCCTTCAAGTACTTTGACACCACCATC
GACCGGAAGCAGTACGCCAGCACCAAAGAGGTGCTGGACGCCACCCTGATCCACCAGAGCATCACCGGCC
TGTACGAGACACGGATCGACCTGTCTCAGCTGGGAGGTGACTCTGGCGGCTCAAAAAGAACCGCCGACGG
CAGCGAATTCGAGCCCAAGAAGAAGAGGAAAGTCGGAAGCGGAGCTACTAACTTCAGCCTGCTGAAGCAG
GCTGGAGACGTGGAGGAGAACCCTGGACCTATGGTGAGCAAGGGCGAGGAGCTGTTCACCGGGGTGGTGC
CCATCCTGGTCGAGCTGGACGGCGACGTAAACGGCCACAAGTTCAGCGTGTCCGGCGAGGGCGAGGGCGA
TGCCACCTACGGCAAGCTGACCCTGAAGTTCATCTGCACCACCGGCAAGCTGCCCGTGCCCTGGCCCACC
CTCGTGACCACCCTGACCTATGGAGTGCAGTGCTTCAGCCGCTACCCCGACCACATGAAGCAGCACGACT
TCTTCAAGTCCGCCATGCCCGAAGGCTACGTCCAGGAGCGCACCATCTTCTTCAAGGACGACGGCAACTA
CAAGACCCGCGCCGAGGTGAAGTTCGAGGGCGACACCCTGGTGAACCGCATCGAGCTGAAGGGCATCGAC
TTCAAGGAGGACGGCAACATCCTGGGGCACAAGCTGGAGTACAACTACAACAGCCACAACGTCTATATCA
TGGCCGACAAGCAGAAGAACGGCATCAAGGTGAACTTCAAGATCCGCCACAACATCGAGGACGGCAGCGT
GCAGCTCGCCGACCACTACCAGCAGAACACCCCCATCGGCGACGGCCCCGTGCTGCTGCCCGACAACCAC
TACCTGAGCACCCAGTCCGCCCTGAGCAAAGACCCCAACGAGAAGCGCGATCACATGGTCCTGCTGGAGT
TCGTGACCGCCGCCGGGATCACTCTCGGCATGGACGAGCTGTACAAGTCTGGTGGTTCTCCCAAGAAGAA
GAGGAAAGTCTAACCGGTCATCATCACCATCACCATTGAGTTTAAACCCGCTGATCAGCCTCGACTGTGC
CTTCTAGTTGCCAGCCATCTGTTGTTTGCCCCTCCCCCGTGCCTTCCTTGACCCTGGAAGGTGCCACTCC
CACTGTCCTTTCCTAATAAAATGAGGAAATTGCATCGCATTGTCTGAGTAGGTGTCATTCTATTCTGGGG
GGTGGGGTGGGGCAGGACAGCAAGGGGGAGGATTGGGAAGACAATAGCAGGCATGCTGGGGATGCGGTGG
GCTCTATGGCTTCTGAGGCGGAAAGAACCAGCTGGGGCTCGATACCGTCGACCTCTAGCTAGAGCTTGGC
GTAATCATGGTCATAGCTGTTTCCTGTGTGAAATTGTTATCCGCTCACAATTCCACACAACATACGAGCC
GGAAGCATAAAGTGTAAAGCCTAGGGTGCCTAATGAGTGAGCTAACTCACATTAATTGCGTTGCGCTCAC
TGCCCGCTTTCCAGTCGGGAAACCTGTCGTGCCAGCTGCATTAATGAATCGGCCAACGCGCGGGGAGAGG
CGGTTTGCGTATTGGGCGCTCTTCCGCTTCCTCGCTCACTGACTCGCTGCGCTCGGTCGTTCGGCTGCGG
CGAGCGGTATCAGCTCACTCAAAGGCGGTAATACGGTTATCCACAGAATCAGGGGATAACGCAGGAAAGA
ACATGTGAGCAAAAGGCCAGCAAAAGGCCAGGAACCGTAAAAAGGCCGCGTTGCTGGCGTTTTTCCATAG
GCTCCGCCCCCCTGACGAGCATCACAAAAATCGACGCTCAAGTCAGAGGTGGCGAAACCCGACAGGACTA
TAAAGATACCAGGCGTTTCCCCCTGGAAGCTCCCTCGTGCGCTCTCCTGTTCCGACCCTGCCGCTTACCG
GATACCTGTCCGCCTTTCTCCCTTCGGGAAGCGTGGCGCTTTCTCATAGCTCACGCTGTAGGTATCTCAG
TTCGGTGTAGGTCGTTCGCTCCAAGCTGGGCTGTGTGCACGAACCCCCCGTTCAGCCCGACCGCTGCGCC
TTATCCGGTAACTATCGTCTTGAGTCCAACCCGGTAAGACACGACTTATCGCCACTGGCAGCAGCCACTG
GTAACAGGATTAGCAGAGCGAGGTATGTAGGCGGTGCTACAGAGTTCTTGAAGTGGTGGCCTAACTACGG
CTACACTAGAAGAACAGTATTTGGTATCTGCGCTCTGCTGAAGCCAGTTACCTTCGGAAAAAGAGTTGGT
AGCTCTTGATCCGGCAAACAAACCACCGCTGGTAGCGGTGGTTTTTTTGTTTGCAAGCAGCAGATTACGC
GCAGAAAAAAAGGATCTCAAGAAGATCCTTTGATCTTTTCTACGGGGTCTGACACTCAGTGGAACGAAAA
CTCACGTTAAGGGATTTTGGTCATGAGATTATCAAAAAGGATCTTCACCTAGATCCTTTTAAATTAAAAA
TGAAGTTTTAAATCAATCTAAAGTATATATGAGTAAACTTGGTCTGACAGTTACCAATGCTTAATCAGTG
AGGCACCTATCTCAGCGATCTGTCTATTTCGTTCATCCATAGTTGCCTGACTCCCCGTCGTGTAGATAAC
TACGATACGGGAGGGCTTACCATCTGGCCCCAGTGCTGCAATGATACCGCGAGACCCACGCTCACCGGCT
CCAGATTTATCAGCAATAAACCAGCCAGCCGGAAGGGCCGAGCGCAGAAGTGGTCCTGCAACTTTATCCG
CCTCCATCCAGTCTATTAATTGTTGCCGGGAAGCTAGAGTAAGTAGTTCGCCAGTTAATAGTTTGCGCAA
CGTTGTTGCCATTGCTACAGGCATCGTGGTGTCACGCTCGTCGTTTGGTATGGCTTCATTCAGCTCCGGT
TCCCAACGATCAAGGCGAGTTACATGATCCCCCATGTTGTGCAAAAAAGCGGTTAGCTCCTTCGGTCCTC
CGATCGTTGTCAGAAGTAAGTTGGCCGCAGTGTTATCACTCATGGTTATGGCAGCACTGCATAATTCTCT
TACTGTCATGCCATCCGTAAGATGCTTTTCTGTGACTGGTGAGTACTCAACCAAGTCATTCTGAGAATAG
TGTATGCGGCGACCGAGTTGCTCTTGCCCGGCGTCAATACGGGATAATACCGCGCCACATAGCAGAACTT
TAAAAGTGCTCATCATTGGAAAACGTTCTTCGGGGCGAAAACTCTCAAGGATCTTACCGCTGTTGAGATC
CAGTTCGATGTAACCCACTCGTGCACCCAACTGATCTTCAGCATCTTTTACTTTCACCAGCGTTTCTGGG
TGAGCAAAAACAGGAAGGCAAAATGCCGCAAAAAAGGGAATAAGGGCGACACGGAAATGTTGAATACTCA
TACTCTTCCTTTTTCAATATTATTGAAGCATTTATCAGGGTTATTGTCTCATGAGCGGATACATATTTGA
ATGTATTTAGAAAAATAAACAAATAGGGGTTCCGCGCACATTTCCCCGAAAAGTGCCACCTGACGTCGAC
GGATCGGGAGATCGATCTCCCGATCCCCTAGGGTCGACTCTCAGTACAATCTGCTCTGATGCCGCATAGT
TAA
